Addgene plasmid #119920: pRK5_tAKARα-T391A
Purpose: Mammalian expression of the tAKARα sensor with T391A mutation
Depositing lab: Haining Zhong. Depositing organization: Oregon Health & Science University. Publication: A Highly Sensitive A-Kinase Activity Reporter for Imaging Neuromodulatory Events in Awake Mice. Ma L, Jongbloets BC, Xiong WH, Melander JB, Qin M, Lameyer TJ, Harrison MF, Zemelman BV, Mao T, Zhong H. Neuron. 2018 Aug 22;99(4):665-679.e5. doi: 10.1016/j.neuron.2018.07.020. Epub 2018 Aug 9. PubMed 30100256.
Backbone
  Vector backbone: pRK5
  Backbone size w/o insert (bp): 4750
  Vector type: Mammalian Expression
Growth in bacteria
  Bacterial resistance: Ampicillin, 100 μg/mL
  Growth temperature: 37°C
  Growth strain: DH5alpha
  Copy number: High Copy
Gene/Insert
  Gene/Insert name: tAKARα-T391A
Terms and licenses: Academic/Nonprofit Terms; Industry Terms: Not Available to Industry
How to cite: pRK5_tAKARα-T391A was a gift from Haining Zhong (Addgene plasmid # 119920 ; http://n2t.net/addgene:119920 ; RRID:Addgene_119920)
