[The description below was written by a language model from this plasmid's Addgene catalogue record and pLannotate feature annotations shown in this document.]
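Description:
pRK5_tAKARα-T391A is a mammalian expression plasmid built on the pRK5 backbone, carrying a point-mutant version of the tAKARα A-kinase (PKA) activity reporter. It is maintained in E. coli through a high-copy ColE1/pUC-type origin and selected with ampicillin via the β-lactamase gene and its own promoter. An M13 phage origin is also annotated, along with remnants typical of older cloning backbones (fragments of lacZα, lacI, rop and bom, plus the lac promoter/operator region). An SV40 enhancer/early promoter lies downstream of the expression cassette, but no mammalian selection marker is annotated after it.

The sensor is transcribed from the human CMV immediate-early enhancer and promoter, followed by a short CMV intron A fragment and an SP6 promoter, and terminated by an SV40 polyadenylation signal. The annotated open reading frame reads as a single-chain fusion: an EGFP-type green fluorescent protein, a segment matching yeast Rad53 (the region commonly used in kinase reporters as a phosphothreonine-binding FHA domain), a circularly permuted Venus-like fluorescent protein, and a C-terminal fragment matching the microtubule-associated protein tau. This arrangement is characteristic of kinase activity reporters in which phosphorylation of a substrate motif drives binding to the FHA domain and alters energy transfer between the two fluorophores. The substrate sequence itself is not annotated, and the brief "IgH signal sequence" hit upstream is a short fragment that may be an annotation artefact.

The record states only that the sensor carries a T391A substitution. Replacing a threonine with alanine would be expected to abolish the phosphorylation site, which would make this a non-responsive control for the parent sensor in imaging experiments, though that role is not spelled out in the record.
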