Features (pLannotate 1.2.2; 24 found; start..end, strand, type, name):
     14..393     +  enhancer       CMV enhancer: human cytomegalovirus immediate early enhancer
    394..597     +  promoter       CMV promoter: human cytomegalovirus (CMV) immediate early promoter
    733..776     +  intron         CMV intron (fragment): modified intron A from human cytomegalovirus
    828..846     +  promoter       SP6 promoter: promoter for bacteriophage SP6 RNA polymerase
    850..887     +  CDS            IgH signal sequence (fragment): signal sequence from the mouse immunoglobulin heavy chain variable region
    955..1632    +  CDS            (3-F)Tyr-EGFP: (3-F)Tyr-EGFP is a basic (constitutively fluorescent) green fluorescent protein published in 2004, derived from Aequorea victoria.
   1642..2064    +  CDS            RAD53 (fragment): RAD53_YEAST - Also known as MEC2, SAD1, SPK1. Experimental evidence at protein level: Swiss-Prot protein existence level 1. Controls S-phase checkpoint as well as G1 and G2 DNA damage checkpoints. Phosphorylates proteins on serine, threonine, and tyrosine. Prevents entry into anaphase and mitotic exit after DNA damage via regulation of the Polo kinase CDC5. Seems to be involved in the phosphorylation of RPH1. From Saccharomyces cerevisiae (strain ATCC 204508 / S288c) (Baker's yeast).
   2162..2889    +  CDS            cp173Venus (fragment): circularly permuted form of the Venus yellow fluorescent protein (Nagai et al., 2004) efficient FRET acceptor for CFP
   2908..3507    +  CDS            MAPT (fragment): TAU_SPECI - Experimental evidence at protein level: Swiss-Prot protein existence level 1. Promotes microtubule assembly and stability, and might be involved in the establishment and maintenance of neuronal polarity. The C-terminus binds axonal microtubules while the N-terminus binds neural plasma membrane components, suggesting that tau functions as a linker protein between both. Axonal polarity is predetermined by tau localization (in the neuronal cell) in the domain of the cell body defined by the centrosome. The short isoforms allow plasticity of the cytoskeleton whereas the longer isoforms
   3511..3528    +  misc_feature   MCS (fragment): pUC18/19 multiple cloning site
   3549..3683    +  polyA_signal   SV40 poly(A) signal: SV40 polyadenylation signal
   3752..4109    +  promoter       SV40 promoter: SV40 enhancer and early promoter
   4128..4282    +  CDS            lacZα (fragment): LacZα fragment of β-galactosidase; lacZ fragment
   4288..4339    -  misc_feature   bom (fragment): basis of mobility region from pBR322
   4358..4738    +  rep_origin     M13 ori (sequence partly withheld): M13 bacteriophage origin of replication; arrow indicates direction of (+) strand synthesis
   4814..4863    -  misc_feature   bom (fragment): basis of mobility region from pBR322
   4965..5000    -  CDS            rop (fragment): Rop protein, which maintains plasmids at low copy number; rop
   5095..5199    +  promoter       AmpR promoter: bla
   5200..6060    +  CDS            AmpR: β-lactamase; bla; confers resistance to ampicillin, carbenicillin, and related antibiotics
   6231..6819    +  rep_origin     ori: high-copy-number ColE1/pMB1/pBR322/pUC origin of replication
   7002..7094    +  CDS            lacI (fragment): lac repressor; lacI; The lac repressor binds to the lac operator to inhibit transcription in E. coli. This inhibition can be relieved by adding lactose or isopropyl-β-D-thiogalactopyranoside (IPTG).
   7107..7128    +  protein_bind   CAP binding site: CAP binding activates transcription in the presence of cAMP. E. coli catabolite activator protein
   7143..7173    +  promoter       lac promoter: promoter for the E. coli lac operon
   7181..7197    +  protein_bind   lac operator: The lac repressor binds to the lac operator to inhibit transcription in E. coli. This inhibition can be relieved by adding lactose or isopropyl-β-D-thiogalactopyranoside (IPTG). lac repressor encoded by lacI
>Addgene plasmid #119920 | pRK5_tAKARα-T391A | addgene full sequence | sequence record 235220 | Addgene NGS Result
TTCGAGCTCGCCCGACATTGATTATTGACTAGTTATTAATAGTAATCAATTACGGGGTCATTAGTTCATA
GCCCATATATGGAGTTCCGCGTTACATAACTTACGGTAAATGGCCCGCCTGGCTGACCGCCCAACGACCC
CCGCCCATTGACGTCAATAATGACGTATGTTCCCATAGTAACGCCAATAGGGACTTTCCATTGACGTCAA
TGGGTGGAGTATTTACGGTAAACTGCCCACTTGGCAGTACATCAAGTGTATCATATGCCAAGTACGCCCC
CTATTGACGTCAATGACGGTAAATGGCCCGCCTGGCATTATGCCCAGTACATGACCTTATGGGACTTTCC
TACTTGGCAGTACATCTACGTATTAGTCATCGCTATTACCATGGTGATGCGGTTTTGGCAGTACATCAAT
GGGCGTGGATAGCGGTTTGACTCACGGGGATTTCCAAGTCTCCACCCCATTGACGTCAATGGGAGTTTGT
TTTGGCACCAAAATCAACGGGACTTTCCAAAATGTCGTAACAACTCCGCCCCATTGACGCAAATGGGCGG
TAGGCGTGTACGGTGGGAGGTCTATATAAGCAGAGCTCGTTTAGTGAACCGTCAGATCGCCTGGAGACGC
CATCCACGCTGTTTTGACCTCCATAGAAGACACCGGGACCGATCCAGCCTCCGCGGCCGGGAACGGTGCA
TTGGAACGCGGATTCCCCGTGCCAAGAGTGACGTAAGTACCGCCTATAGAGTCTATAGGCCCACCCCCTT
GGCTTCGTTAGAACGCGGCTACAATTAATACATAACCTTATGTATCATACACATACGATTTAGGTGACAC
TATAGAATAACATCCACTTTGCCTTTCTCTCCACAGGTGTCCACTCCCAGGTCCAACTGCACCTCGGTTC
TATCGATTGAATTCCCGGGCTCGAGACCGGTCGCCACCATGGTGAGCAAGGGCGAGGAGCTGTTCACCGG
GGTGGTGCCCATCCTGGTCGAGCTGGACGGCGACGTAAACGGCCACAAGTTCAGCGTGTCCGGCGAGGGC
GAGGGCGATGCCACCTACGGCAAGCTGACCCTGAAGTTCATCTGCACCACCGGCAAGCTGCCCGTGCCCT
GGCCCACCCTCGTGACCACCCTGACCTACGGCGTGCAGTGCTTCAGCCGCTACCCCGACCACATGAAGCA
GCACGACTTCTTCAAGTCCGCCATGCCCGAAGGCTACGTCCAGGAGCGCACCATCTTCTTCAAGGACGAC
GGCAACTACAAGACCCGCGCCGAGGTGAAGTTCGAGGGCGACACCCTGGTGAACCGCATCGAGCTGAAGG
GCATCGACTTCAAGGAGGACGGCAACATCCTGGGGCACAAGCTGGAGTACAACTACAACAGCCACAACGT
CTATATCATGGCCGACAAGCAGAAGAACGGCATCAAGGTGAACTTCAAGATCCGCCACAACATCGAGGAC
GGCAGCGTGCAGCTCGCCGACCACTACCAGCAGAACACCCCCATCGGCGACGGCCCCGTGCTGCTGCCCG
ACAACCACTACCTGAGCACCCAGTCCAAGCTGAGCAAAGACCCCAACGAGAAGCGCGATCACATGGTCCT
GCTGGAGTTCGTGACCGCCGCCCGCATGCATAAGTTTTCTCAAGAACAGATCGGCGAAAACATTGTGTGC
AGGGTCATTTGTACCACGGGTCAAATTCCCATCCGAGATTTGTCAGCTGATATTTCACAAGTGCTTAAGG
AAAAACGATCCATAAAGAAAGTTTGGACATTTGGTAGAAACCCAGCCTGTGACTATCATTTAGGAAACAT
TTCAAGACTGTCAAATAAGCATTTCCAAATACTACTAGGAGAAGACGGTAACCTTTTATTGAATGACATT
TCCACTAATGGGACCTGGTTAAATGGGCAAAAAGTCGAGAAGAACAGCAATCAGTTACTGTCTCAAGGTG
ATGAAATAACCGTTGGTGTAGGCGTGGAATCAGATATTTTATCTCTGGTCATTTTCATAAACGACAAATT
TAAGCAGTGCCTCGAGCAGAACAAAGTTGATCGCTCTGCAGGTAAGCCAGGCAGCGGCGAGGGCAGCACC
AAGGGCCTGCGTCGCGCCGCCCTGGTGGACGGCGGCACCGGCGGCAGCGAGCTCATGGGCAGCGTGCAGC
TCGCCGACCACTACCAGCAGAACACCCCCATCGGCGACGGCCCCGTGCTGCTGCCCGACAACCACTACCT
GAGCTACCAGTCCGCCCTGAGCAAAGACCCCAACGAGAAGCGCGATCACATGGTCCTGCTGGAGAGAGTG
ACCGCCGCCGGGATCACTCTCGGCATGGACGAGCTATACAAGGGTGGAACTGGAGGTTCAATGGTGAGCA
AGGGCGAGGAGCTGTTCACCGGGGTGGTGCCCATCCTGGTCGAGCTGGACGGCGACGTAAACGGCCACAA
GTTCAGCGTGTCCGGCGAGGGCGAGGGCGATGCCACCTACGGCAAGCTGACCCTGAAGCTCATCTGCACC
ACCGGCAAGCTGCCCGTGCCCTGGCCCACCCTCGTGACCACCTTCGGCTACGGCCTGATGTGCTTCGCCC
GCTACCCCGACCACATGAAGCAGCACGACTTCTTCAAGTCCGCCATGCCCGAAGGCTACGTCCAGGAGCG
CACCATCTTCTTCAAGGACGACGGCAACTACAAGACCCGCGCCGAGGTGAAGTTCGAGGGCGACACCCTG
GTGAACCGCATCGAGCTGAAGGGCATCGACTTCAAGGAGGACGGCAACATCCTGGGGCACAAGCTGGAGT
ACAACTGGAACAGCGTCAACGTCTATATCATGGCCGACAAGCAGAAGAACGGCATCAAGGTGAACTTCAA
GATCCGCCACAACATCGAGTCCGGAGTGTACAAGGGTACCCCAGGAACCCCCAAGTCTGCCATCTTGGTG
CCGAGTGAGAAGAAGGTCGCCATCATACGTACTCCTCCAAAATCTCCTGCGACTCCCAAGCAGCTTCGGC
TTATTAACCAACCACTGCCAGACCTGAAGAATGTCAAATCCAAAATCGGATCAACAGACAACATCAAATA
CCAGCCTAAAGGGGGGCAGGTACAAATTGTTACCAAGAAAATAGACCTAAGCCATGTGACATCCAAATGT
GGCTCTCTGAAGAACATCCGCCACAGGCCAGGTGGCGGACGTGTGAAAATTGAGAGTGTAAAACTAGATT
TCAAAGAAAAGGCCCAAGCTAAAGTTGGTTCTCTTGATAATGCTCATCATGTACCTGGAGGTGGTAATGT
CAAGATTGACAGCCAAAAGTTGAACTTCAGAGAGCATGCTAAAGCCCGTGTGGACCATGGGGCTGAGATC
ATTACACAGTCCCCAGGCAGATCCAGCGTGGCATCACCCCGACGACTCAGCAATGTCTCCTCGTCTGGAA
GCATCAACCTGCTCGAATCTCCTCAGCTTGCCACTTTGGCTGAGGATGTCACTGCTGCACTCGCTAAGCA
GGGCTTGTAATCTAGAGTCGACCTGCAGAAGCTTGGCCGCCATGGCCCAACTTGTTTATTGCAGCTTATA
ATGGTTACAAATAAAGCAATAGCATCACAAATTTCACAAATAAAGCATTTTTTTCACTGCATTCTAGTTG
TGGTTTGTCCAAACTCATCAATGTATCTTATCATGTCTGGATCGGGAATTAATTCGGCGCAGCACCATGG
CCTGAAATAACCTCTGAAAGAGGAACTTGGTTAGGTACCTTCTGAGGCGGAAAGAACCAGCTGTGGAATG
TGTGTCAGTTAGGGTGTGGAAAGTCCCCAGGCTCCCCAGCAGGCAGAAGTATGCAAAGCATGCATCTCAA
TTAGTCAGCAACCAGGTGTGGAAAGTCCCCAGGCTCCCCAGCAGGCAGAAGTATGCAAAGCATGCATCTC
AATTAGTCAGCAACCATAGTCCCGCCCCTAACTCCGCCCATCCCGCCCCTAACTCCGCCCAGTTCCGCCC
ATTCTCCGCCCCATGGCTGACTAATTTTTTTTATTTATGCAGAGGCCGAGGCCGCCTCGGCCTCTGAGCT
ATTCCAGAAGTAGTGAGGAGGCTTTTTTGGAGGCCTAGGCTTTTGCAAAAAGCTGTTAACAGCTTGGCAC
TGGCCGTCGTTTTACAACGTCGTGACTGGGAAAACCCTGGCGTTACCCAACTTAATCGCCTTGCAGCACA
TCCCCCTTTCGCCAGCTGGCGTAATAGCGAAGAGGCCCGCACCGATCGCCCTTCCCAACAGTTGCGCAGC
CTGAATGGCGAATGGCGCCTGATGCGGTATTTTCTCCTTACGCATCTGTGCGGTATTTCACACCGCATA
[142 nt withheld, positions 4340-4481]
C
[141 nt withheld, positions 4483-4623]
CCTTTGACGTTGGAGTCCACGTTCTTT
[37 nt withheld, positions 4651-4687]
ACCCTATCTCGGGCTATTCTTTTGATTTATAAGGGATTTTGCCGATTTCGGCCTATTGGTTAAAAAATGA
GCTGATTTAACAAAAATTTAACGCGAATTTTAACAAAATATTAACGTTTACAATTTTATGGTGCACTCTC
AGTACAATCTGCTCTGATGCCGCATAGTTAAGCCAGCCCCGACACCCGCCAACACCCGCTGACGCGCCCT
GACGGGCTTGTCTGCTCCCGGCATCCGCTTACAGACAAGCTGTGACCGTCTCCGGGAGCTGCATGTGTCA
GAGGTTTTCACCGTCATCACCGAAACGCGCGAGACGAAAGGGCCTCGTGATACGCCTATTTTTATAGGTT
AATGTCATGATAATAATGGTTTCTTAGACGTCAGGTGGCACTTTTCGGGGAAATGTGCGCGGAACCCCTA
TTTGTTTATTTTTCTAAATACATTCAAATATGTATCCGCTCATGAGACAATAACCCTGATAAATGCTTCA
ATAATATTGAAAAAGGAAGAGTATGAGTATTCAACATTTCCGTGTCGCCCTTATTCCCTTTTTTGCGGCA
TTTTGCCTTCCTGTTTTTGCTCACCCAGAAACGCTGGTGAAAGTAAAAGATGCTGAAGATCAGTTGGGTG
CACGAGTGGGTTACATCGAACTGGATCTCAACAGCGGTAAGATCCTTGAGAGTTTTCGCCCCGAAGAACG
TTTTCCAATGATGAGCACTTTTAAAGTTCTGCTATGTGGCGCGGTATTATCCCGTATTGACGCCGGGCAA
GAGCAACTCGGTCGCCGCATACACTATTCTCAGAATGACTTGGTTGAGTACTCACCAGTCACAGAAAAGC
ATCTTACGGATGGCATGACAGTAAGAGAATTATGCAGTGCTGCCATAACCATGAGTGATAACACTGCGGC
CAACTTACTTCTGACAACGATCGGAGGACCGAAGGAGCTAACCGCTTTTTTGCACAACATGGGGGATCAT
GTAACTCGCCTTGATCGTTGGGAACCGGAGCTGAATGAAGCCATACCAAACGACGAGCGTGACACCACGA
TGCCTGTAGCAATGGCAACAACGTTGCGCAAACTATTAACTGGCGAACTACTTACTCTAGCTTCCCGGCA
ACAATTAATAGACTGGATGGAGGCGGATAAAGTTGCAGGACCACTTCTGCGCTCGGCCCTTCCGGCTGGC
TGGTTTATTGCTGATAAATCTGGAGCCGGTGAGCGTGGGTCTCGCGGTATCATTGCAGCACTGGGGCCAG
ATGGTAAGCCCTCCCGTATCGTAGTTATCTACACGACGGGGAGTCAGGCAACTATGGATGAACGAAATAG
ACAGATCGCTGAGATAGGTGCCTCACTGATTAAGCATTGGTAACTGTCAGACCAAGTTTACTCATATATA
CTTTAGATTGATTTAAAACTTCATTTTTAATTTAAAAGGATCTAGGTGAAGATCCTTTTTGATAATCTCA
TGACCAAAATCCCTTAACGTGAGTTTTCGTTCCACTGAGCGTCAGACCCCGTAGAAAAGATCAAAGGATC
TTCTTGAGATCCTTTTTTTCTGCGCGTAATCTGCTGCTTGCAAACAAAAAAACCACCGCTACCAGCGGTG
GTTTGTTTGCCGGATCAAGAGCTACCAACTCTTTTTCCGAAGGTAACTGGCTTCAGCAGAGCGCAGATAC
CAAATACTGTTCTTCTAGTGTAGCCGTAGTTAGGCCACCACTTCAAGAACTCTGTAGCACCGCCTACATA
CCTCGCTCTGCTAATCCTGTTACCAGTGGCTGCTGCCAGTGGCGATAAGTCGTGTCTTACCGGGTTGGAC
TCAAGACGATAGTTACCGGATAAGGCGCAGCGGTCGGGCTGAACGGGGGGTTCGTGCACACAGCCCAGCT
TGGAGCGAACGACCTACACCGAACTGAGATACCTACAGCGTGAGCTATGAGAAAGCGCCACGCTTCCCGA
AGGGAGAAAGGCGGACAGGTATCCGGTAAGCGGCAGGGTCGGAACAGGAGAGCGCACGAGGGAGCTTCCA
GGGGGAAACGCCTGGTATCTTTATAGTCCTGTCGGGTTTCGCCACCTCTGACTTGAGCGTCGATTTTTGT
GATGCTCGTCAGGGGGGCGGAGCCTATGGAAAAACGCCAGCAACGCGGCCTTTTTACGGTTCCTGGCCTT
TTGCTGGCCTTTTGCTCACATGTTCTTTCCTGCGTTATCCCCTGATTCTGTGGATAACCGTATTACCGCC
TTTGAGTGAGCTGATACCGCTCGCCGCAGCCGAACGACCGAGCGCAGCGAGTCAGTGAGCGAGGAAGCGG
AAGAGCGCCCAATACGCAAACCGCCTCTCCCCGCGCGTTGGCCGATTCATTAATGCAGCTGGCACGACAG
GTTTCCCGACTGGAAAGCGGGCAGTGAGCGCAACGCAATTAATGTGAGTTAGCTCACTCATTAGGCACCC
CAGGCTTTACACTTTATGCTTCCGGCTCGTATGTTGTGTGGAATTGTGAGCGGATAACAATTTCACACAG
GAAACAGCTATGACATGATTACGAATTAA
